>Addgene plasmid #203620 | FB416 | addgene full sequence | sequence record 406989 | Addgene NGS Result
GCTTCTAATAAGTGTCAGATAGCAATTTGCACAAGAAATCAATACCAGCAACTGTAAATAAGCGCTGAAG
TGACCATGCCATGCTACGAAAGAGCAGAAAAAAACCTGCCGTAGAACCGAAGAGATATGACACGCTTCCA
TCTCTCAAAGGAAGAATCCCTTCAGGGTTGCGTTTCCAGTCTAGACACGTATAACGGCACAAGTGTCTCT
CACCAAATGGGTTATATCTCAAATGTGATCTAAGGATGGAAAGCCCAGAATATTGGCTGGGTTGATGGCT
GCTTCGAGTGCAGTCTCATGCTGCCACAGGTGACTCTGGATGGCCCCATACCACTCAACCCATGGTACGA
GCGGTACGCTTGAGACCACTCATCGCGACTAGTAGCGGCCGCTGCAGTCCGGCAAAAAAGGGCAAGGTGT
CACCACCCTGCCCTTTTTCTTTAAAACCGAAAAGATTACTTCGCGTTATGCAGGCTTCCTCGCTCACTGA
CTCGCTGCGCTCGGTCGTTCGGCTGCGGCGAGCGGTATCAGCTCACTCAAAGGCGGTAATACGGTTATCC
ACAGAATCAGGGGATAACGCAGGAAAGAACATGTGAGCAAAAGGCCAGCAAAAGGCCAGGAACCGTAAAA
AGGCCGCGTTGCTGGCGTTTTTCCACAGGCTCCGCCCCCCTGACGAGCATCACAAAAATCGACGCTCAAG
TCAGAGGTGGCGAAACCCGACAGGACTATAAAGATACCAGGCGTTTCCCCCTGGAAGCTCCCTCGTGCGC
TCTCCTGTTCCGACCCTGCCGCTTACCGGATACCTGTCCGCCTTTCTCCCTTCGGGAAGCGTGGCGCTTT
CTCATAGCTCACGCTGTAGGTATCTCAGTTCGGTGTAGGTCGTTCGCTCCAAGCTGGGCTGTGTGCACGA
ACCCCCCGTTCAGCCCGACCGCTGCGCCTTATCCGGTAACTATCGTCTTGAGTCCAACCCGGTAAGACAC
GACTTATCGCCACTGGCAGCAGCCACTGGTAACAGGATTAGCAGAGCGAGGTATGTAGGCGGTGCTACAG
AGTTCTTGAAGTGGTGGCCTAACTACGGCTACACTAGAAGAACAGTATTTGGTATCTGCGCTCTGCTGAA
GCCAGTTACCTTCGGAAAAAGAGTTGGTAGCTCTTGATCCGGCAAACAAACCACCGCTGGTAGCGGTGGT
TTTTTTGTTTGCAAGCAGCAGATTACGCGCAGAAAAAAAGGATCTCAAGAAGATCCTTTGATCTTTTCTA
CGGGGTCTGACGCTCAGTGGAACGAAAACTCACGTTAAGGGATTTTGGTCATGAGATTATCAAAAAGGAT
CTTCACCTAGATCCTTTTAAATTAAAAATGAAGTTTTAAATCAATCTAAAGTATATATGAGTAAACTTGG
TCTGACAGCTCGAGGCTTGGATTCTCACCAATAAAAAACGCCCGGCGGCAACCGAGCGTTCTGAACAAAT
CCAGATGGAGTTCTGAGGTCATTACTGGATCTATCAACAGGAGTCCAAGCGAGCTCGATATCAAATTACG
CCCCGCCCTGCCACTCGTCGCAGTACTGTTGTAATTCATTAAGCATTCTGCCGACATGGAAGCCATCACA
AACGGCATGATGAACCTGAATCGCCAGCGGCATCAGCACCTTGTCGCCTTGCGTATAATATTTGCCCATG
GTGAAAACGGGGGCGAAGAAGTTGTCCATATTGGCCACGTTTAAATCAAAACTGGTGAAACTCACCCAGG
GATTGGCTGATACGAAAAACATATTCTCAATAAACCCTTTAGGGAAATAGGCCAGGTTTTCACCGTAACA
CGCCACATCTTGCGAATATATGTGTAGAAACTGCCGGAAATCGTCGTGGTATTCACTCCAGAGTGATGAA
AACGTTTCAGTTTGCTCATGGAAAACGGTGTAACAAGGGTGAACACTATCCCATATCACCAGCTCACCGT
CTTTCATTGCCATACGAAATTCCGGATGAGCATTCATCAGGCGGGCAAGAATGTGAATAAAGGCCGGATA
AAACTTGTGCTTATTTTTCTTTACGGTCTTTAAAAAGGCCGTAATATCCAGCTGAACGGTCTGGTTATAG
GTACATTGAGCAACTGACTGAAATGCCTCAAAATGTTCTTTACGATGCCATTGGGATATATCAACGGTGG
TATATCCAGTGATTTTTTTCTCCATTTTAGCTTCCTTAGCTCCTGAAAATCTCGATAACTCAAAAAATAC
GCCCGGTAGTGATCTTATTTCATTATGGTGAAAGTTGGAACCTCTTACGTGCCCGATCAACTCGAGTGCC
ACCTGACGTCTAAGAAACCATTATTATCATGACATTAACCTATAAAAATAGGCGTATCACGAGGCAGAAT
TTCAGATAAAAAAAATCCTTAGCTTTCGCTAAGGATGATTTCTGGAATTCGCGGCCGCTTCTAGAGCGAT
GAGTGGTCTCG
Features (pLannotate 1.2.2; 8 found; start..end, strand, type, name):
    378..397     +  misc_feature   BioBrick suffix: universal suffix for all parts
    398..455     +  terminator     his operon terminator: This putative transcriptin terminator from the E. coli his operon has a 2-bp deletion introduced during synthesis. Its efficiency has not been determined.
    650..1238    -  rep_origin     ori: high-copy-number ColE1/pMB1/pBR322/pUC origin of replication
   1421..1515    -  terminator     lambda t0 terminator: transcription terminator from phage lambda
   1539..2195    -  CDS            cat: CAT_ECOLX - Experimental evidence at protein level: Swiss-Prot protein existence level 1. This enzyme is an effector of chloramphenicol resistance in bacteria. From Escherichia coli. This protein is used as a marker in many commonly used cloning vectors, such as pACYC184.
   2196..2293    -  promoter       cat promoter: promoter of the E. coli cat gene encoding chloramphenicol acetyltransferase
   2379..2422    -  terminator     bacterial terminator: putative bacterial transcription terminator
   2425..2446    +  misc_feature   BioBrick prefix: BioBrick prefix for parts that do not start with "ATG"
