[The description below was written by a language model from this plasmid's Addgene catalogue record and pLannotate feature annotations shown in this document.]
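Description:
FB416 is a small (about 2.5 kb) synthetic-biology part plasmid from the FungalBraid 2.0 toolkit, a modular cloning collection for engineering filamentous fungi. It is built on the pUPD2 backbone, the universal part-domestication vector used in GoldenBraid-type assembly systems, and it stores a single basic part: TamdS, the transcription terminator of the acetamidase-encoding gene (amdS) from Aspergillus niger. The plasmid is propagated in E. coli as a high-copy construct through a ColE1/pUC-type origin of replication and is selected with chloramphenicol, resistance being provided by the cat gene (chloramphenicol acetyltransferase) under its native cat promoter and followed by the phage lambda t0 terminator.

The automated annotation recognises only backbone elements. BioBrick prefix and suffix sequences, together with a his operon terminator and another putative bacterial terminator, flank the cloning position and insulate it from transcription reading in from or out into the backbone. The unannotated region lying between the prefix and suffix, across the origin of the circular map, is presumably where the TamdS insert sits, although the feature table does not label it and the record does not state the cloning sites. The plasmid carries no promoter, coding sequence or fungal selection marker of its own, so it is not a functional expression vector. It serves as a reusable terminator module, intended to be combined with promoter and coding-sequence parts to build transcriptional units that are subsequently assembled into vectors for fungal transformation.
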