Addgene plasmid #203620: FB416
Purpose: Terminator of acetamidase-encoding gene in A. niger.
Depositing lab: Jose Marcos. Depositing organization: Instituto de Agroquímica y Tecnología de Alimentos (IATA-CSIC). Publication: FungalBraid 2.0: expanding the synthetic biology toolbox for the biotechnological exploitation of filamentous fungi. Moreno-Gimenez E, Gandia M, Saez Z, Manzanares P, Yenush L, Orzaez D, Marcos JF, Garrigues S. Front Bioeng Biotechnol. 2023 Aug 7;11:1222812. doi: 10.3389/fbioe.2023.1222812. eCollection 2023. PubMed 37609115.
Backbone
  Vector backbone: pUPD2
  Vector type: Synthetic Biology
Growth in bacteria
  Bacterial resistance: Chloramphenicol, 25 μg/mL
  Growth temperature: 37°C
  Growth strain: DH5alpha
  Copy number: High Copy
Gene/Insert
  Gene/Insert name: TamdS
  Species: A. niger
  Cloning method: Restriction Enzyme; 5′ cloning site unknown (unknown if destroyed)
Terms and licenses: Academic/Nonprofit Terms; Industry Terms: Not Available to Industry
How to cite: FB416 was a gift from Jose Marcos (Addgene plasmid # 203620 ; http://n2t.net/addgene:203620 ; RRID:Addgene_203620)
